>Addgene plasmid #222349 | pJMP3654 | addgene full sequence | sequence record 439084 | Addgene NGS Result
GGTAATTGATTTAGAGGAGTTAGTCTTGAAGTCATGCGCCGGTTAAGGCTAAACTGAAAGGACAAGTTTT
GGTGACTGCGCTCCTCCAAGCCAGTTACCTCGGTTCAAAGAGTTGGTAGCTCAGAGAACCTTCGAAAAAC
CGCCCTGCAAGGCGGTTTTTTCGTTTTCAGAGCAAGAGATTACGCGCAGACCAAAACGATCTCAAGAAGA
TCATCTTATTAATCAGATAAAATATTTCTAGCTAGAGTCGATCTTCGCCAGCAGGGCGAGGATCGTGGCA
TCACCGAACCGCGCCGTGCGCGGGTCGTCGGTGAGCCAGAGTTTCAGCAGGCCGCCCAGGCGGCCCAGGT
CGCCATTGATGCGGGCCAGCTCGCGGACGTGCTCATAGTCCACGACGCCCGTGATTTTGTAGCCCTGGCC
GACGGCCAGCAGGTAGGCCGACAGGCTCATGCCGGCCGCCGCCGCCTTTTCCTCAATCGCTCTTCGTTCG
TCTGGAAGGCAGTACACCTTGATAGGTGGGCTGCCCTTCCTGGTTGGCTTGGTTTCATCAGCCATCCGCT
TGCCCTCATCTGTTACGCCGGCGGTAGCCGGCCAGCCTCGCAGAGCAGGATTCCCGTTGAGCACCGCCAG
GTGCGAATAAGGGACAGTGAAGAAGGAACACCCGCTCGCGGGTGGGCCTACTTCACCTATCCTGCCCGGC
TGACGCCGTTGGATACACCAAGGAAAGTCTACACGAACCCTTTGGCAAAATCCTGTATATCGTGCGAAAA
AGGATGGATATACCGAAAAAATCGCTATAATGACCCCGAAGCAGGGTTATGCAGCGGAAAAGCGCTGCTT
CCCTGCTGTTTTGTGCGCGCCTGAGGACATAAGGGCTGCAAGCCAAGATCGTAGAAATATCTATGATTAT
CTTGAAGAACGCAACCCTATAGCAGCTATTGAAATTGATGATTTAATTGAAGAAAAGACAGATTTACTTG
TTGATAATCGACTGATGGGGCGCACAGGCAGACAGAAAGATACTAGGGAGTTAGTGATACATCCGCATTA
TGTGGTTGTATATGACATCACTGATATAATACGGATACTCAGAGTGCTACACACATCGCAGGAGTGGTCA
TGACTTACTCATGTACTTTGGATTATTTAGTGTTATAAAATCCTGATTTATAAATTTTTTTTGTTAAAAA
AGATAAAAGCCCCTTGCAATTGCTTGGGGCTTTACCGTAATTTATGGGGTACAGATCTTCGATACTGACA
TATCGGCAATCGAAAGCATTAAGGTTTGACGACCGCTAATGATTTCACCACAGGGGCTTAATGTACCTGT
CTTAAATTCTAAGGTTTTAACTCGCTTTGTCAAGCATAGACCCCAAAAATTTAGCCAATGTCTGTAACTC
AATCTGTCCATGTGTGGGTGATGAGGTACAGTGACGCTAGCACACATCGGAAAAACGCTATTACTAGGGG
AACTGAACAGAGTAGCGGACGCAATGAGTAGTCATTTAATTGGCGGTTATGAGCGTGTTCAGGCGGTGCT
ATCAATCGTAATCATAACAGTGGCAGCTTGATACAGTGATGTCATCCCTGATGCGAAAGCGACCGACCGA
CGGTACATCGAATGGGAATACTTTAGGGTGATTTTTAAGAATCGCTCTAGGGTGAGTATTTCCCATTCAG
CTCTGCTCTCTCCCTCTGGTACTTTAATCAAAAGCACTACTAAACATATGTTTTTAAATAAAAAATATTG
ATATAGAGATAATATTAGTAAGAATAATTAAACAATTGAATATAGATAAATCATTGTTAAATAAAGATTA
ATTATTAAAATGAATGCATACTTATATATAAATCAATGATTTAAAATATTTGATAAAGAAAACTTTTCAA
AAAAAATATAATTGAGATTGTGTCATTTCGGTCAATTCTTAATATGTTCCACGCAAGTTTTAGCTATGGT
GCTAAACAGAAATTTGCTGAAAAAGAACTTTTCACTGAACTGGTTAAAATGTAAGCAGCCTGAGAGCCGC
CAAAAATTTTAAAAACAAACCGCCTTAATCATCTTCAAAAAATACCTCTAAAACCTCACCATTTGCGTTT
TAAGACCCATATTTCATCCTGCCCTTATGTTCCCATGCTGATAGCTATAAAGTGTCTGTAATCGCTTCCT
ATGACGTTCTAGGCTGTTGATAACTTTTGGAACAACGCAAAATGTTAAAATCCTGCTGTGATAATGTCAA
CGGACTAGTCCAGAAACCGCAGTACATCGGAGCGCTTTTGAAGCTGATGCTCGAGTCATTTCGAACCCCA
GAGTCCCGCTCAGAAGAACTCGTCAAGAAGGCGATAGAAGGCGATGCGCTGCGAATCGGGAGCGGCGATA
CCGTAAAGCACGAGGAAGCGGTCAGCCCATTCGCCGCCAAGCTCTTCAGCAATATCACGGGTAGCCAACG
CTATGTCCTGATAGCGGTCCGCCACACCCAGCCGGCCACAGTCGATGAATCCAGAAAAGCGGCCATTTTC
CACCATGATATTCGGCAAGCAGGCATCGCCGTGGGTCACGACGAGATCCTCGCCGTCGGGCATGCGCGCC
TTGAGCCTGGCGAACAGTTCGGCTGGCGCGAGCCCCTGATGCTCTTCGTCCAGATCATCCTGATCGACAA
GACCGGCTTCCATCCGAGTACGTGCTCGCTCGATGCGATGTTTCGCTTGGTGGTCGAATGGGCAGGTAGC
CGGATCAAGCGTATGCAGCCGCCGCATTGCATCAGCCATGATGGATACTTTCTCGGCAGGAGCAAGGTGA
GATGACAGGAGATCCTGCCCCGGCACTTCGCCCAATAGCAGCCAGTCCCTTCCCGCTTCAGTGACAACGT
CGAGCACAGCTGCGCAAGGAACGCCCGTCGTGGCCAGCCACGATAGCCGCGCTGCCTCGTCCTGCAGTTC
ATTCAGGGCACCGGACAGGTCGGTCTTGACAAAAAGAACCGGGCGCCCCTGCGCTGACAGCCGGAACACG
GCGGCATCAGAGCAGCCGATTGTCTGTTGTGCCCAGTCATAGCCGAATAGCCTCTCCACCCAAGCGGCCG
GAGAACCTGCGTGCAATCCATCTTGTTCAATCATGCGAAACGATCCTCATCCTGTCTCTTGATCAGATCT
TGATCCCCTGCGCCATCAGATCCTTGGCGGCAAGAAAGCCATCCAGTTTTGAGCGCATACGCTACTTGCA
TTACAGTTTACGAACCGAACAGGCTTATGTCAACTGGGTTCGTGCCTTCATCCGTTTCCACGGCTCGAGA
GTTCAACAGACAGCCTTCGTTCTTATGGCCGTTCAGGAAAAAGGCCATCCGTCAGGATGGCCTTCTGCTT
AATTTGATGCCTGGCAGTTTATGGCGGGCGTCCTGCCCGCCACCCTCCGGGCCGTTGCTTCGCAACGTTC
AAATCCGCTCCCGGCGGATTTGTCCTACTCAGGAGAGCGTTCACCGACAAACAACAGATAAAACGAAAGG
CCCAGTCTTTCGACTGAGCCTTTCGTTTTATTTGATGCCTGGCAGTTCCCTACTCTCGCATGGGGAGACC
CCACACTACCATCGGCGCTACGGCGTTTCACTTCTGAGTTCGGCATGGGGTCAGGTGGGACCACCGCGCT
ACTGCCGCCAGGCAAATTCTGTTTTATCAGACCGCTTCTGCGTTCTGATTTAATCTGTATCAGGCTGAAA
ATCTTCTCTCATCCGCCAAAACAGCCAAGCTTGCATGCCTGCAGGTCGACTCTAGAGGATCTTTGTAGAG
CTCATCCATGCCATGTGTAATCCCAGCAGCAGTTACAAACTCAAGAAGGACCATGTGGTCACGCTTTTCG
TTGGGATCTTTCGAAAGGACAGATTGTGTCGACAGGTAATGGTTGTCTGGTAAAAGGACAGGGCCATCGC
CAATTGGAGTATTTTGTTGATAATGGTCTGCTAGTTGAACGGAACCATCTTCAACGTTGTGGCGAATTTT
GAAGTTAGCTTTGATTCCATTCTTTTGTTTGTCTGCCGTGATATATACATTGTGTGAGTTAAAGTTGTAC
TCCAGTTTGTGTCCAAGAATGTTTCCATCTTCTTTAAAATCAATACCCTTTAACTCGATACGATTAACAA
GGGTATCACCTTCAAACTTGACTTCAGCACGCGTCTTGTAGGTCCCGTCATCTTTGAAAGATATAGTGCG
TTCCTGTACATAACCTTCGGGCATGGCACTCTTGAAAAAGTCATGCCGTTTCATGTGATCCGGATAACGG
GAAAAGCATTGAACACCATAGGTCAGAGTAGTGACAAGTGTTGGCCACGGAACAGGTAGTTTTCCAGTAG
TGCAAATAAATTTAAGGGTGAGTTTTCCGTTTGTAGCATCACCTTCACCCTCTCCACGGACAGAAAATTT
GTGCCCATTAACATCACCATCTAATTCAACAAGAATTGGGACAACTCCAGTGAAAAGTTCTTCTCCTTTG
CTCATGGTCTGTTTCCTGTGTGCTGCTGATGTGCTCAGTATCTTGTTATCCGCTCACATTGTCAATATTT
TATCTGATTAATGAGACGTCTTTACGACCTGCACAGCCATACCACAGCTTCCGATGGCTGCCTGACGCCA
GAAGCATTGGTGCACCGTGCAGTCGATGATAAGCTGTCAAACCAGATCAATTCGCGCTAACTTACATTAA
TTGCGTTGCGCTCACTGCCCGCTTTCCAGTCGGGAAACCTGTCGTGCCAGCTGCATTAATGAATCGGCCA
ACGCGCGGGGAGAGGCGGTTTGCGTATTGGGCGCCAGGGTGGTTTTTCTTTTCACCAGTGAGACGGGCAA
CAGCTGATTGCCCTTCACCGCCTGGCCCTGAGAGAGTTGCAGCAAGCGGTCCACGCTGGTTTGCCCCAGC
AGGCGAAAATCCTGTTTGATGGTGGTTAACGGCGGGATATAACATGAGCTGTCTTCGGTATCGTCGTATC
CCACTACCGAGATATCCGCACCAACGCGCAGCCCGGACTCGGTAATGGCGCGCATTGCGCCCAGCGCCAT
CTGATCGTTGGCAACCAGCATCGCAGTGGGAACGATGCCCTCATTCAGCATTTGCATGGTTTGTTGAAAA
CCGGACATGGCACTCCAGTCGCCTTCCCGTTCCGCTATCGGCTGAATTTGATTGCGAGTGAGATATTTAT
GCCAGCCAGCCAGACGCAGACGCGCCGAGACAGAACTTAATGGGCCCGCTAACAGCGCGATTTGCTGGTG
ACCCAATGCGACCAGATGCTCCACGCCCAGTCGCGTACCGTCTTCATGGGAGAAAATAATACTGTTGATG
GGTGTCTGGTCAGAGACATCAAGAAATAACGCCGGAACATTAGTGCAGGCAGCTTCCACAGCAATGGCAT
CCTGGTCATCCAGCGGATAGTTAATGATCAGCCCACTGACGCGTTGCGCGAGAAGATTGTGCACCGCCGC
TTTACAGGCTTCGACGCCGCTTCGTTCTACCATCGACACCACCACGCTGGCACCCAGTTGATCGGCGCGA
GATTTAATCGCCGCGACAATTTGCGACGGCGCGTGCAGGGCCAGACTGGAGGTGGCAACGCCAATCAGCA
ACGACTGTTTGCCCGCCAGTTGTTGTGCCACGCGGTTGGGAATGTAATTCAGCTCCGCCATCGCCGCTTC
CACTTTTTCCCGCGTTTTCGCAGAAACGTGGCTGGCCTGGTTCACCACGCGGGAAACGGTCTGATAAGAG
ACACCGGCATACTCTGCGACATCGTATAACGTTACTGGTTTCACATTCACCACCCTGAATTGACTCTCTT
CCGGGCGCTATCATGCCATACCGCGAAAGGTTTTGCACCATTCGATGGTGTCAACGTAAATGCATGCCGC
TTCGCCTTCCGTTTGGGCCTAGAATTCCGGTTTAACAGGGAAGTGAGAGGGCCGCGGCAAAGCCGTTTTT
CCATAGGCTCCGCCCCCCTGACAAGCATCACGAAATCTGACGCTCAAATCAGTGGTGGCGAAACCCGACA
GGACTATAAAGATACCAGGCGTTTCCCCCTGGCGGCTCCCTCGTGCGCTCTCCTGTTCCTGCCTTTCGGT
TTACCGGTGTCATTCCGCTGTTATGGCCGCGTTTGTCTCATTCCACGCCTGACACTCAGTTCCGGGTAGG
CAGTTCGCTCCAAGCTGGACTGTATGCACGAACCCCCCGTTCAGTCCGACCGCTGCGCCTTATCCGGTAA
CTATCGTCTTGAGTCCAACCCGGAAAGACATGCAAAAGCACCACTGGCAGCAGCCACT
Features (pLannotate 1.2.2; 16 found; start..end, strand, type, name):
    248..555     -  CDS            traJ (fragment): oriT-recognizing protein; traJ
    588..697     -  oriT           oriT: incP origin of transfer
   2323..3114    -  CDS            neo: KKA2_KLEPN - Also known as kan, nptII. Experimental evidence at protein level: Swiss-Prot protein existence level 1. Resistance to kanamycin, neomycin, paromomycin, ribostamycin, butirosin and gentamicin B. From Klebsiella pneumoniae.
   3146..3208    -  CDS            tnpA (fragment): TN5P_ECOLX - Also known as tnp. Experimental evidence at protein level: Swiss-Prot protein existence level 1. Mediates transposition of transposon Tn5 by a 'cut and paste' mechanism. First, the monomeric transposase binds the 19 bp inverted DNA repeats flanking the transposon. Then, dimerization of the DNA- bound transposase creates a synaptic DNA complex. After nicking of the first DNA strand, excision of the transposon proceeds through a series of intermediates. The transposase then mediates the insertion of the transposon at a new site by strand transfer. The activity of the wild- type tran
   3225..3253    -  promoter       Pc promoter: intI1 (promoter lies within the coding sequence); class 1 integron promoter
   3329..3356    -  terminator     rrnB T2 terminator: transcription terminator T2 from the E. coli rrnB gene
   3448..3534    -  terminator     rrnB T1 terminator: Escherichia coli rrnB; transcription terminator T1 from the E. coli rrnB gene
   3536..3651    -  ncRNA          5S rRNA: Accession: RF00001 - 5S ribosomal RNA
   3737..3771    -  misc_feature   MCS (fragment): pUC18/19 multiple cloning site
   3772..4485    -  CDS            Superfolder GFP: Superfolder GFP is a basic (constitutively fluorescent) green fluorescent protein published in 2005, derived from Aequorea victoria. It is reported to be a very rapidly-maturing weak dimer.
   4503..4523    -  promoter       PLtetO-1 promoter (fragment): modified phage lambda PL promoter with tet operator sites (Lutz and Bujard, 1997)
   4570..4647    +  CDS            yciV (fragment): RNAAM_ECOLI - Also known as trpH From Escherichia coli (strain K12).
   4643..4660    -  promoter       tet promoter (fragment): E. coli promoter for tetracycline efflux protein gene
   4702..5784    -  CDS            lacI: lac repressor; lacI; The lac repressor binds to the lac operator to inhibit transcription in E. coli. This inhibition can be relieved by adding lactose or isopropyl-β-D-thiogalactopyranoside (IPTG).
   5785..5862    -  promoter       lacIq promoter: lacI (mutant); In the lacIq allele, a single base change in the promoter boosts expression of the lacI gene about 10-fold.
   5948..205     -  rep_origin     p15A ori (across the origin): Plasmids containing the medium-copy-number p15A origin of replication can be propagated in E. coli cells that contain a second plasmid with the ColE1 origin.
