[The description below was written by a language model from this plasmid's Addgene catalogue record and pLannotate feature annotations shown in this document.]
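Description:
pJMP3654 is a 6.3 kb bacterial expression shuttle vector built to replicate in both Escherichia coli and Acinetobacter baumannii. The backbone combines the medium-copy p15A origin, which is annotated in the sequence and is compatible with ColE1-type plasmids in E. coli, with replication functions from pWH1266, the classic Acinetobacter plasmid. The pWH1266-derived region is not called out in the feature table and probably lies in the unannotated stretch between the transfer origin and the resistance gene. Selection is by kanamycin through the neo/nptII aminoglycoside phosphotransferase, with a class 1 integron Pc promoter annotated just upstream of it. An incP oriT with an adjacent traJ fragment is also present, so the plasmid should be mobilisable by conjugation from a donor strain supplying RP4-type transfer functions, a common route into A. baumannii.

The payload is superfolder GFP, a rapidly maturing Aequorea victoria derivative, placed under the PabstBR promoter and followed by a pUC-type multiple cloning site fragment and the rrnB T1 and T2 terminators. The automated annotation does not recognise PabstBR as such. It instead reports short matches to PLtetO-1 and tet promoter elements immediately upstream of sfGFP, which likely reflect partial sequence similarity rather than distinct functional promoters. A lacI gene driven by the lacIq promoter sits next to the expression cassette, which suggests lac repressor control with IPTG induction, although the record does not spell out the inducer. The construct belongs to a set of modular, inducible and titratable expression systems for the two species. Here sfGFP serves as a fluorescent readout of promoter activity and could be replaced by a gene of interest.
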