Addgene plasmid #222349: pJMP3654
Purpose: Expression vector with GFP expressed under PabstBR promoter, kanR marker, and replicates in A. baumannii and E. coli.
Depositing lab: Jason Peters. Depositing organization: University of Wisconsin, Madison. Publication: Modular, inducible, and titratable expression systems for Escherichia coli and Acinetobacter baumannii. Bacon EE, Tran JS, Nadig N, Peters JM. Microbiol Spectr. 2024 Nov 5;12(11):e0130624. doi: 10.1128/spectrum.01306-24. Epub 2024 Sep 20. PubMed 39302127.
Backbone
  Vector backbone: p15A and pWH1266
  Vector type: Bacterial Expression
Growth in bacteria
  Bacterial resistance: Kanamycin, 50 μg/mL
  Growth temperature: 37°C
  Growth strain: DH5alpha
  Copy number: Unknown
Gene/Insert
  Gene/Insert name: sfGFP
  Species: Derived from Aequorea victoria.
  Promoter: PabstBR
  Cloning method: Gibson Cloning
Terms and licenses: Academic/Nonprofit Terms; Industry Terms: Not Available to Industry
Depositor comments: Shuttle vector that replicates in A. baumannii and E. coli; replicates in common cloning strains such as DH10B.
How to cite: pJMP3654 was a gift from Jason Peters (Addgene plasmid # 222349 ; http://n2t.net/addgene:222349 ; RRID:Addgene_222349)
